>Addgene plasmid #209408 | LMPd Amt LDHA | addgene full sequence | sequence record 413571 | Addgene NGS Result
TGAAAGACCCCACCTGTAGGTTTGGCAAGCTAGCTTAAGTAACGCCATTTTGCAAGGCATGGAAAATACA
TAACTGAGAATAGAGAAGTTCAGATCAAGGTTAGGAACAGAGAGACAGCAGAATATGGGCCAAACAGGAT
ATCTGTGGTAAGCAGTTCCTGCCCCGGCTCAGGGCCAAGAACAGATGGTCCCCAGATGCGGTCCCGCCCT
CAGCAGTTTCTAGAGAACCATCAGATGTTTCCAGGGTGCCCCAAGGACCTGAAATGACCCTGTGCCTTAT
TTGAACTAACCAATCAGTTCGCTTCTCGCTTCTGTTCGCGCGCTTCTGCTCCCCGAGCTCAATAAAAGAG
CCCACAACCCCTCACTCGGCGCGCCAGTCCTCCGATAGACTGCGTCGCCCGGGTACCCGTATTCCCAATA
AAGCCTCTTGCTGTTTGCATCCGAATCGTGGACTCGCTGATCCTTGGGAGGGTCTCCTCAGATTGATTGA
CTGCCCACCTCGGGGGTCTTTCATTTGGAGGTTCCACCGAGATTTGGAGACCCCTGCCCAGGGACCACCG
ACCCCCCCGCCGGGAGGTAAGCTGGCCAGCGGTCGTTTCGTGTCTGTCTCTGTCTTTGTGCGTGTTTGTG
CCGGCATCTAATGTTTGCGCCTGCGTCTGTACTAGTTAGCTAACTAGCTCTGTATCTGGCGGACCCGTGG
TGGAACTGACGAGTTCTGAACACCCGGCCGCAACCCTGGGAGACGTCCCAGGGACTTTGGGGGCCGTTTT
TGTGGCCCGACCTGAGGAAGGGAGTCGATGTGGAATCCGACCCCGTCAGGATATGTGGTTCTGGTAGGAG
ACGAGAACCTAAAACAGTTCCCGCCTCCGTCTGAATTTTTGCTTTCGGTTTGGAACCGAAGCCGCGCGTC
TTGTCTGCTGCAGCGCTGCAGCATCGTTCTGTGTTGTCTCTGTCTGACTGTGTTTCTGTATTTGTCTGAA
AATTAGGGCCAGACTGTTACCACTCCCTTAAGTTTGACCTTAGGTCACTGGAAAGATGTCGAGCGGATCG
CTCACAACCAGTCGGTAGATGTCAAGAAGAGACGTTGGGTTACCTTCTGCTCTGCAGAATGGCCAACCTT
TAACGTCGGATGGCCGCGAGACGGCACCTTTAACCGAGACCTCATCACCCAGGTTAAGATCAAGGTCTTT
TCACCTGGCCCGCATGGACACCCAGACCAGGTCCCCTACATCGTGACCTGGGAAGCCTTGGCTTTTGACC
CCCCTCCCTGGGTCAAGCCCTTTGTACACCCTAAGCCTCCGCCTCCTCTTCCTCCATCCGCCCCGTCTCT
CCCCCTTGAACCTCCTCGTTCGACCCCGCCTCGATCCTCCCTTTATCCAGCCCTCACTCCTTCTCTAGGC
GCCGGAATTAGATCTCTCGACTAGGGATAACAGGGTAATTGTTTGAATGAGGCTTCAGTACTTTACAGAA
TCGTTGCCTGCACATCTTGGAAACACTTGCTGGGATTACTTCTTCAGGTTAACCCAACAGAAGGCTCGAG
AAGGTATATTGCTGTTGACAGTGAGCGAACTCAATTTGGTCCAGCGAAATAGTGAAGCCACAGATGTATT
TCGCTGGACCAAATTGAGTCTGCCTACTGCCTCGGAATTCAAGGGGCTACTTTAGGAGCAATTATCTTGT
TTACTAAAACTGAATACCTTGCTATCTCTTTGATACATTTTTACAAAGCTGAATTAAAATGGTATAAATT
AAATCACTTTTTTCAATTCTACCGGGTAGGGGAGGCGCTTTTCCCAAGGCAGTCTGGAGCATGCGCTTTA
GCAGCCCCGCTGGGCACTTGGCGCTACACAAGTGGCCTCTGGCCTCGCACACATTCCACATCCACCGGTA
GGCGCCAACCGGCTCCGTTCTTTGGTGGCCCCTTCGCGCCACCTTCTACTCCTCCCCTAGTCAGGAAGTT
CCCCCCCGCCCCGCAGCTCGCGTCGTGCAGGACGTGACAAATGGAAGTAGCACGTCTCACTAGTCTCGTG
CAGATGGACAGCACCGCTGAGCAATGGAAGCGGGTAGGCCTTTGGGGCAGCGGCCAATAGCAGCTTTGCT
CCTTCGCTTTCTGGGCTCAGAGGCTGGGAAGGGGTGGGTCCGGGGGCGGGCTCAGGGGCGGGCTCAGGGG
CGGGGCGGGCGCCCGAAGGTCCTCCGGAGGCCCGGCATTCTGCACGCTTCAAAAGCGCACGTCTGCCGCG
CTGTTCTCCTCTTCCTCATCTCCGGGCCTTTCGACCTGCAGCCCAAGCTTACCATGGTGAGCAAGGGCGA
GGAGCTGTTCACCGGGGTGGTGCCCATCCTGGTCGAGCTGGACGGCGACGTAAACGGCCACAGGTTCAGC
GTGCGCGGCGAGGGCGAGGGCGATGCCACCAACGGCAAGCTGACCCTGAAGTTCATCTGCACCTCCGGCG
AGCTGCCCGTGCCCTGGCCCACCCTCGTGACCACCCTGTCTTACGGCGTGCAGTGCTTCGCCCGCTACCC
CGACCACATGAAGCAGCACGACTTCTTCAAGTCCGCCATGCCCGAAGGCTACGTCCAGGAGCGCACCATC
TCCTTCAAGGACGACGGCAGCTACAGGACCCGCGCCGAGGTGAAGTTCGAGGGCGACACCCTGGTGAACC
GCATCGAGCTGAAGGGCATCGACTTCAAGGAGGACGGCAACATCCTGGGGCACAAGCTGGAGTACAACAT
GAACGCGTGGGACGCGTATATCACGGCCGACAAGCAGAAGAACGGCATCAAAGCGAACTTCAAGATCGAG
CACAACGTCAAGGACGGCGGCGTGCAGCTCGCCGACGCGTACCAGCAGAACACCCCCATCGGCGACGGCT
CCGTGCTGCTGCCTGACAACCACTACCTGAGCTTCCAGAGCAAGCTGTTCAAAGACCCCAACGAGCAGCG
CGATCACATGGTCCTGCTGGAGTTCGTTACCGCCGCCGGGATAACTCCCGGCATGGACGAGCTGTACAAG
TAAGCGGCCGCGACTCTAGAGTCGACCTGCAGGCATGCAAGCTTATCGATAAAATAAAAGATTTTATTTA
GTCTCCAGAAAAAGGGGGGAATGAAAGACCCCACCTGTAGGTTTGGCAAGCTAGCTTAAGTAACGCCATT
TTGCAAGGCATGGAAAATACATAACTGAGAATAGAGAAGTTCAGATCAAGGTTAGGAACAGAGAGACAGC
AGAATATGGGCCAAACAGGATATCTGTGGTAAGCAGTTCCTGCCCCGGCTCAGGGCCAAGAACAGATGGT
CCCCAGATGCGGTCCCGCCCTCAGCAGTTTCTAGAGAACCATCAGATGTTTCCAGGGTGCCCCAAGGACC
TGAAATGACCCTGTGCCTTATTTGAACTAACCAATCAGTTCGCTTCTCGCTTCTGTTCGCGCGCTTCTGC
TCCCCGAGCTCAATAAAAGAGCCCACAACCCCTCACTCGGCGCGCCAGTCCTCCGATAGACTGCGTCGCC
CGGGTACCCGTGTATCCAATAAACCCTCTTGCAGTTGCATCCGACTTGTGGTCTCGCTGTTCCTTGGGAG
GGTCTCCTCTGAGTGATTGACTACCCGTCAGCGGGGGTCTTTCATGGGTAACAGTTTCTTGAAGTTGGAG
AACAACATTCTGAGGGTAGGAGTCGAATATTAAGTAATCCTGACTCAATTAGCCACTGTTTTGAATCCAC
ATACTCCAATACTCCTGAAATAGTTCATTATGGACAGCGCAGAAAGAGCTGGGGAGAATTGTGAAATTGT
TATCCGCTCACAATTCCACACAACATACGAGCCGGAAGCATAAAGTGTAAAGCCTGGGGTGCCTAATGAG
TGAGCTAACTCACATTAATTGCGTTGCGCTCACTGCCCGCTTTCCAGTCGGGAAACCTGTCGTGCCAGCT
GCATTAATGAATCGGCCAACGCGCGGGGAGAGGCGGTTTGCGTATTGGGCGCTCTTCCGCTTCCTCGCTC
ACTGACTCGCTGCGCTCGGTCGTTCGGCTGCGGCGAGCGGTATCAGCTCACTCAAAGGCGGTAATACGGT
TATCCACAGAATCAGGGGATAACGCAGGAAAGAACATGTGAGCAAAAGGCCAGCAAAAGGCCAGGAACCG
TAAAAAGGCCGCGTTGCTGGCGTTTTTCCATAGGCTCCGCCCCCCTGACGAGCATCACAAAAATCGACGC
TCAAGTCAGAGGTGGCGAAACCCGACAGGACTATAAAGATACCAGGCGTTTCCCCCTGGAAGCTCCCTCG
TGCGCTCTCCTGTTCCGACCCTGCCGCTTACCGGATACCTGTCCGCCTTTCTCCCTTCGGGAAGCGTGGC
GCTTTCTCATAGCTCACGCTGTAGGTATCTCAGTTCGGTGTAGGTCGTTCGCTCCAAGCTGGGCTGTGTG
CACGAACCCCCCGTTCAGCCCGACCGCTGCGCCTTATCCGGTAACTATCGTCTTGAGTCCAACCCGGTAA
GACACGACTTATCGCCACTGGCAGCAGCCACTGGTAACAGGATTAGCAGAGCGAGGTATGTAGGCGGTGC
TACAGAGTTCTTGAAGTGGTGGCCTAACTACGGCTACACTAGAAGAACAGTATTTGGTATCTGCGCTCTG
CTGAAGCCAGTTACCTTCGGAAAAAGAGTTGGTAGCTCTTGATCCGGCAAACAAACCACCGCTGGTAGCG
GTGGTTTTTTTGTTTGCAAGCAGCAGATTACGCGCAGAAAAAAAGGATCTCAAGAAGATCCTTTGATCTT
TTCTACGGGGTCTGACGCTCAGTGGAACGAAAACTCACGTTAAGGGATTTTGGTCATGAGATTATCAAAA
AGGATCTTCACCTAGATCCTTTTAAATTAAAAATGAAGTTTTAAATCAATCTAAAGTATATATGAGTAAA
CTTGGTCTGACAGTTACCAATGCTTAATCAGTGAGGCACCTATCTCAGCGATCTGTCTATTTCGTTCATC
CATAGTTGCCTGACTCCCCGTCGTGTAGATAACTACGATACGGGAGGGCTTACCATCTGGCCCCAGTGCT
GCAATGATACCGCGAGACCCACGCTCACCGGCTCCAGATTTATCAGCAATAAACCAGCCAGCCGGAAGGG
CCGAGCGCAGAAGTGGTCCTGCAACTTTATCCGCCTCCATCCAGTCTATTAATTGTTGCCGGGAAGCTAG
AGTAAGTAGTTCGCCAGTTAATAGTTTGCGCAACGTTGTTGCCATTGCTACAGGCATCGTGGTGTCACGC
TCGTCGTTTGGTATGGCTTCATTCAGCTCCGGTTCCCAACGATCAAGGCGAGTTACATGATCCCCCATGT
TGTGCAAAAAAGCGGTTAGCTCCTTCGGTCCTCCGATCGTTGTCAGAAGTAAGTTGGCCGCAGTGTTATC
ACTCATGGTTATGGCAGCACTGCATAATTCTCTTACTGTCATGCCATCCGTAAGATGCTTTTCTGTGACT
GGTGAGTACTCAACCAAGTCATTCTGAGAATAGTGTATGCGGCGACCGAGTTGCTCTTGCCCGGCGTCAA
TACGGGATAATACCGCGCCACATAGCAGAACTTTAAAAGTGCTCATCATTGGAAAACGTTCTTCGGGGCG
AAAACTCTCAAGGATCTTACCGCTGTTGAGATCCAGTTCGATGTAACCCACTCGTGCACCCAACTGATCT
TCAGCATCTTTTACTTTCACCAGCGTTTCTGGGTGAGCAAAAACAGGAAGGCAAAATGCCGCAAAAAAGG
GAATAAGGGCGACACGGAAATGTTGAATACTCATACTCTTCCTTTTTCAATATTATTGAAGCATTTATCA
GGGTTATTGTCTCATGAGCGGATACATATTTGAATGTATTTAGAAAAATAAACAAATAGGGGTTCCGCGC
ACATTTCCCCGAAAAGTGCCACCTGACGTCTAAGAAACCATTATTATCATGACATTAACCTATAAAAATA
GGCGTATCACGAGGCCCTTTCGTCTCGCGCGTTTCGGTGATGACGGTGAAAACCTCTGACACATGCAGCT
CCCGGAGACGGTCACAGCTTGTCTGTAAGCGGATGCCGGGAGCAGACAAGCCCGTCAGGGCGCGTCAGCG
GGTGTTGGCGGGTGTCGGGGCTGGCTTAACTATGCGGCATCAGAGCAGATTGTACTGAGAGTGCACCATA
TGCGGTGTGAAATACCGCACAGATGCGTAAGGAGAAAATACCGCATCAGGCGCCATTCGCCATTCAGGCT
GCGCAACTGTTGGGAAGGGCGATCGGTGCGGGCCTCTTCGCTATTACGCCAGCTGGCGAAAGGGGGATGT
GCTGCAAGGCGATTAAGTTGGGTAACGCCAGGGTTTTCCCAGTCACGACGTTGTAAAACGACGGCGCAAG
GAATGGTGCATGCAAGGAGATGGCGCCCAACAGTCCCCCGGCCACGGGGCCTGCCACCATACCCACGCCG
AAACAAGCGCTCATGAGCCCGAAGTGGCGAGCCCGATCTTCCCCATCGGTGATGTCGGCGATATAGGCGC
CAGCAACCGCACCTGTGGCGCCGGTGATGCCGGCCACGATGCGTCCGGCGTAGAGGCGATTAGTCCAATT
TGTTAAAGACAGGATATCAGTGGTCCAGGCTCTAGTTTTGACTCAACAATATCACCAGCTGAAGCCTATA
GAGTACGAGCCATAGATAAAATAAAAGATTTTATTTAGTCTCCAGAAAAAGGGGGGAA
Features (pLannotate 1.2.2; 21 found; start..end, strand, type, name):
    579..920     +  misc_feature   MESV Ψ: packaging signal of murine embryonic stem cell virus
    987..1403    +  CDS            gag (truncated): truncated Moloney murine leukemia virus (MMLV) gag gene lacking the start codon
   1443..1536    +  ncRNA          5' miR-30a: sequence upstream of the 71-nt precursor of the human miR-30a microRNA (Zeng et al., 2002) miRNA
   1648..1760    +  ncRNA          3' miR-30a: sequence downstream of the 71-nt precursor of the human miR-30a microRNA (Zeng et al., 2002) miRNA
   1774..2273    +  promoter       PGK promoter: mouse phosphoglycerate kinase 1 promoter
   2294..3013    +  CDS            mAmetrine1.1: photostable yellow fluorescent protein with a large Stokes shift, excitable with violet light (Ai et al., 2008)
   3024..3054    +  misc_feature   MCS (fragment): pUC18/19 multiple cloning site
   3101..3615    +  LTR            3' LTR: 3' long terminal repeat from murine embryonic stem cell virus
   3777..3793    -  protein_bind   lac operator: The lac repressor binds to the lac operator to inhibit transcription in E. coli. This inhibition can be relieved by adding lactose or isopropyl-β-D-thiogalactopyranoside (IPTG). lac repressor encoded by lacI
   3801..3831    -  promoter       lac promoter: promoter for the E. coli lac operon
   3846..3867    -  protein_bind   CAP binding site: CAP binding activates transcription in the presence of cAMP. E. coli catabolite activator protein
   3880..3972    -  CDS            lacI (fragment): lac repressor; lacI; The lac repressor binds to the lac operator to inhibit transcription in E. coli. This inhibition can be relieved by adding lactose or isopropyl-β-D-thiogalactopyranoside (IPTG).
   4155..4743    -  rep_origin     ori: high-copy-number ColE1/pMB1/pBR322/pUC origin of replication
   4914..5774    -  CDS            AmpR: β-lactamase; bla; confers resistance to ampicillin, carbenicillin, and related antibiotics
   5775..5879    -  promoter       AmpR promoter: bla
   5974..6009    +  CDS            rop (fragment): Rop protein, which maintains plasmids at low copy number; rop
   6111..6210    +  misc_feature   bom (fragment): basis of mobility region from pBR322
   6216..6365    -  CDS            lacZα (fragment): LacZα fragment of β-galactosidase; lacZ fragment
   6365..6566    -  CDS            TcR (fragment): tetracycline efflux protein; tet; confers resistance to tetracycline
   6567..6665    +  CDS            env (fragment): murine leukemia virus gPr80 envelope polyprotein precursor; env; proteolytically cleaved into gp70SU and p15TM subunits
   6707..515     +  LTR            5' LTR (across the origin): 5' long terminal repeat from murine embryonic stem cell virus
