[The description below was written by a language model from this plasmid's Addgene catalogue record and pLannotate feature annotations shown in this document.]
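Description:
LMPd Amt LDHA is a gammaretroviral shRNA expression vector built on the LMPd Amt backbone, an MSCV-type plasmid of about 6.7 kb designed for stable knockdown of mouse lactate dehydrogenase A (Ldha). In bacteria it is maintained through a high-copy ColE1/pUC-type origin and selected with ampicillin via the β-lactamase gene. The remaining bacterial annotations (lac promoter/operator and fragments of lacI, lacZα, rop, bom and TcR) are non-functional leftovers of earlier cloning vectors.

The proviral region is flanked by murine embryonic stem cell virus 5′ and 3′ LTRs and contains the Ψ packaging signal together with a truncated, start-codon-less MMLV gag segment, which extends the packaging signal. As no intact viral genes are annotated, gag-pol and env must be supplied in trans by a packaging system. Downstream of gag lies the shRNA cassette: the Ldha-targeting hairpin, cloned between EcoRI and XhoI sites, sits between 5′ and 3′ flanking sequences annotated as human miR-30a context, which the record describes as an "UltramiR" microRNA scaffold. No dedicated promoter is annotated upstream of this cassette, so it is presumably transcribed from the 5′ LTR as a Pol II primary microRNA-like transcript that the cell's microRNA machinery processes into mature siRNA. A separate mouse PGK promoter then drives mAmetrine1.1, a violet-excitable yellow fluorescent protein with a large Stokes shift. It is the only eukaryotic marker, so transduced cells are identified or sorted by fluorescence rather than by drug selection.

The associated publication concerns nutrient utilization in CD8+ T cells, consistent with using this vector to silence Ldha in transduced mouse T cells and track them by Ametrine fluorescence.
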