Addgene plasmid #209408: LMPd Amt LDHA
Purpose: Retroviral vector with Ametrine marker for expressing shRNA with an "UltramiR" microRNA scaffold
Depositing lab: Russell Jones. Depositing organization: McGill University. Publication: Carbon source availability drives nutrient utilization in CD8(+) T cells. Kaymak I, Luda KM, Duimstra LR, Ma EH, Longo J, Dahabieh MS, Faubert B, Oswald BM, Watson MJ, Kitchen-Goosen SM, DeCamp LM, Compton SE, Fu Z, DeBerardinis RJ, Williams KS, Sheldon RD, Jones RG. Cell Metab. 2022 Sep 6;34(9):1298-1311.e6. doi: 10.1016/j.cmet.2022.07.012. Epub 2022 Aug 17. PubMed 35981545.
Backbone
  Vector backbone: LMPd Amt
  Backbone manufacturer: Chen et al. 2014
  Vector type: Retroviral
  Selectable markers: Ametrine
Growth in bacteria
  Bacterial resistance: Ampicillin, 100 μg/mL
  Growth temperature: 37°C
  Growth strain: NEB Stable
  Copy number: High Copy
Gene/Insert
  Gene/Insert name: LdhA shRNA
  gRNA/shRNA sequence: TGCTGTTGACAGTGAGCGAACTCAATTTGGTCCAGCGAAATAGTGAAGCCACAGATGTATTTCGCTGGACCAAATTGAGTCTGCCTACTGCCTCGGA
  Species: M. musculus (mouse)
  Entrez Gene: Ldha (a.k.a. Ldh1, Ldhm, l7R2)
  Cloning method: Restriction Enzyme; 5′ cloning site EcoRI (unknown if destroyed); 3′ cloning site XhoI (unknown if destroyed)
  Sequencing primers: 5′ cgatcctccctttatccagcc
Terms and licenses: Academic/Nonprofit Terms; Industry Terms: Not Available to Industry
How to cite: LMPd Amt LDHA was a gift from Russell Jones (Addgene plasmid # 209408 ; http://n2t.net/addgene:209408 ; RRID:Addgene_209408)
